>Addgene plasmid #109658 | actc1b-mKate2-rab8b | depositor full sequence | sequence record 206595 | Full Sequence
CCACCTAAATTGTAAGCGTTAATATTTTGTTAAAATTCGCGTTAAATTTTTGTTAAATCAGCTCATTTTT
TAACCAATAGGCCGAAATCGGCAAAATCCCTTATAAATCAAAAGAATAGACCGAGATAGGGT
[37 nt withheld, positions 133-169]
AAAGAACGTGGACTCCAACGTCAAAGG
[32 nt withheld, positions 197-228]
GCTGGCTAAGAACTCATCAGCCTCCCCGGTCCATCTACCCACGTACCAATGCACCAATTGGCCACAATGA
CGGCTACTACATGGTGCCATTCCTTCCTCTTTATAGGAATGGAGACTACCTCCTGTCCAACAAGGCTCTT
GGATACGAGTACGCCTACCTGTTGGACCCAGGTCATTGCACAACACCAGAAATGCCCTCTGATCTGCAAA
AGACGTGAATATCTGTTCAGACACCCATATCCACTCTGTTCCACACAGGTCAGAGGTTTGTCCAGGAGTT
CTTGACAGAGGTGTAAAAAGTACTCAAAAATTTTACTCAAGTGAAAGTACAAGTACTTAGGGAAAATTTT
ACTCAATTAAAAGTAAAAGTATCTGGCTAGAATCTTACTTGAGTAAAAGTAAAAAAGTACTCCATTAAAA
TTGTACTTGAGTATTAAGGAAGTAAAAGTAAAAGCAAGAAAGAAAACTAGAGATTCTTGTTTAAGCTTTT
AATCTCAAAAAACATTAAATGAAATGCATACAAGGTTTTATCCTGCTTTAGAACTGTTTGTATTTAATTA
TCAAACTATAAGACAGACAATCTAATGCCAGTACACGCTACTCAAAGTTGTAAAACCTCAGATTTAACTT
CAGTAGAAGCTGATTCTCAAAATTGTTAGTGTCAAGCCTAGCTCTTTTGGGGCTGAAAAGCAATCCTGCA
GTGCTGAAAAGCCTCTCACAGGCAGCCGATGCGGGAAGAGGTGTATTAGTCTTGATAGAGAGGCTGCAAA
TAGCAGGAAACGTGAGCAGAGACTCCCTGGTGTCTGAAACACAGGCCAGATGGGCCCTCGAGCAGGAAAC
AGCTATGACCATGATTACGCCAAGCTATCAACTTTGTATAGAAAAGTTGGCACGCGCAGATTCCGTGTGG
GCCTGGTAATATCTTACCATTTTAAGCTATTTTAAGATTAGGGAAAAAAATTAAATAAAACTACTTTAAA
ATTACTTTCCTTAAAAAGCAACATATTTATTTAGTTTTTGTTTAACTGGCTCAAGATTGTAATATTTTAC
TTTTACATGTTTTTTTTAAGTACCTAAATGTGTTCAAAAGTAAAGTATGTTATTGTTTTTTTTTTTTTAA
TGTTAGCTAAGCTTTAAATTGTAATATATTACTTTTAAAAGTGACTTTTTAAAAATGTAAATAAAAAAGT
AACTATAAATGTGTAATGCATGTTATTTCTGTGGGTTTTTTAATTTTCATCTCAACTGGGCTTACAATTT
TAACATAATAAAAATCAAATCAAATCAAATCAGGCCCTTATTTGTCACATACACTCTTGTATACTGAAAT
AAACTAAATGTTGAGAAAAATTTAAATACACCAAAATAACGCATACCTTTTTTGTAATTACCTAAGTAAA
ACATTTAGTTCCTTTTTTAAGTGACTCAAGATTGTAATCTATTAATTGTAAAAGATAAAACTAGTGATCA
ATCTGACGTGCTTCTATGCAGCCTGTGAGATTAATTGTGATGTTTAATTATTAAACAATTTAAATGGATC
AAACATTTCACATGTGCTTATTGTGTCCAACAAAACCAGCAGAAGCACTTAAAAATATTGCATGACAACA
TGAGTTTTTAATGTAAATTATATATACTTCCTAAACGAAGTTAATCATATTTTCTAAAATAATAATGTCA
TTGAAATATTTAAATAAATGATAANCTTTAGTTGATTCAACATAAAATTGAAAGCAATAAGGACTTTTTT
TTTTTTACAGCGGTGAAGCAAAAGCNTGNAAATAATCATATAAATATAATAAATAAATAAATAAAATAAT
GGTTCTTGGTGCAAATATGAACACTTTAAATAAATATAGAATAAATATGATCAATAAGTCATAACGACGT
GTTTTATGTTGATTATAATTTAAACATGTTTCTAACGCAAGTTTTAAAAACTGTTTTAAAGTATTATTTT
AAGTTATAAGATCAATTTGACTCAACATTTTGTAGTGAAAATATGTTGTGTAAAATTAATATAATATACA
CTATAAAAATGCAAGGTTCCACACAATTCATTCATGTTGTCCCAACACAAATCGATTAAGTTAACAAATA
TATGTGGATTGAACATAAAAAATTAAGTTGTCCCAATGAAATCTCAAGAATTGTGTTGTTTCAGCTCATT
TTAAATAAGTAGTTTTAACAAGTAAAAAATAACATATTTTTGAGTGTGTATATATATATATTTATATATT
ACAAAATATAATAATATAAAATGTAAAAGATATAAACCATGCTACATATATTTAAGAGCTATTTTGCACA
TTACTTTTTTGCAAGCCATTTGAGTGTTTTTTTACAAATATATATTAGCTAAATATACAATATCTTAAAT
ATACAATTAATCAGACATGCAAAAAATGCATTTAACCTACATAAAAATACATGATCAACATATGTTTTAT
GCTGATTACAACTAAATCAAACGTAATGAAATTAATTTATAAAAGCGATTTAAATATGTCAATATTTTAA
GTTAAAATCACTTGAAACCTACTATAAATGAACTTAAATTTAAAAAATCTCCTTTAATTCCAATGCAGCA
CTGTTGTTTTTTCAGCTGAGGACCCCCGGTGCAGATGGTTGGCCCCCGGCCCGCTATTCTAAGGAAGCCT
TTCTTAATTTTAGGGCGGCGCTGCATGCGCTCAGATCAGATTCACGGGTGGAGAGGGTTATTTTCTCTTT
TTTATTTTTTCTTGCCTGCTCATATTTGGGCCTGTGTGAACCCCAGGCTCCGCCTCGGCCCCCAGGAGCC
GCTCTTATTTAAAGGGGATCCTCGCCTTCAGTCTTCGTCCCAGTGGAAGCATCAGTCTTGTGATAACAAC
TTGGTGAGTCCTACAGACCAGCGCTCGACTCTAGGCTTTAAATGCATTGATTTCTCTGGATTAGCTACCG
GGAGAGTTTTAACTTTGCTTATTAGTCTTGTGCTTGAACTGCTAGGTTTAAAGAGGGTTTTCTCTAATGC
ATGCATGAAGCGACAGCTGAAAACCAGAAATAGAGCGTTTGTCCTCCTGTTAAACTCTAGCCTTTCTTTG
GCATTTGTCAGTCCGAGTCTTCAGCTGCCGGCAGGAGATTGGGTTTCAGTAACACTTGCTGAGCACAAAC
TACACGTGCTTCCTTCAGATTTAATTCATTATTAATCATTCTAGATTTAAATGATCTTCTTACTCATTGC
TGATTATTTTAGCCTTGCGGAGCAGATTAAATGAGCACGTGTTTATTAAGATTGATTTAAATATAATTAA
TATTTCACCACTGTAGTTTTAAAATTGCCTTCTAAGTCATGGTTGATTTTTAATAGGTATCGGCTCTAAT
TAGATTACTATTTTGGTTTTTAAATGTTATTTCTATTTCATTTGTAGGCTCGTTTTTAATGTGATTTTAT
TAGATTCTAGTTTTAAAATCATCTTTTAGCCTTACTGAGCAGACTGAATGAACATGTTTCATTAAGATTA
ACTTCATTATAGTTAATTATTTAATCATTCTAGTGGATTATAAATCAGCTCTATTTAAATTGATTGTCGT
GTTTATTTCTATTTGATTTTTGATTATTTTTTAAGGTCGTTTTTATGTGATTTTTCCCCGATTCTAATTT
TAAACTAATTGTTTGATTTTTATATGATTCGACTCTTTTTAAATGAATTGTTTTGCTTTTTTTATTGAGC
ATATATATATATTATACAATTTCAATCAACAATTGTTGTGCTTTTTAAATGTTGTTTCTATTTCATTTCT
AGGGTCGATTTTATTCGATTCTAGTTTTAAAATCGTGATTTCTAACTCCTAACCTTACTGAGCAGACTGA
ATGAACATGTTTCATCAAGATTAACTTCATTATAGTTAATTATTGAATCGGGCTAGTGGTTTATAAATCA
GCTCTATTATAAATTAATTGTCATCATTATTTCTATTTAATTTTTATTATTTTTTTAGGATTATTTTTAA
GGGATTTTTTTCACGTTCTAGTTTTAAACTCAATGCTCATTACTGCTCACCCTTGCTGAGCAGTCTTTCG
TTAAGATTAAATTAATTAATAACCCATTCTAGTTTTAAAACAGTGTCTTAAGGCATAGCTGATATTTTAC
AAGTTTACTATTTAATATATCTCCATTTCTTTTTTTAGGGTCGATTTCATCTGATTTGATTAATTTTTAT
TATCTTCACTAAGCTTTTTGTTCTAGGTTTTATTCTCAGTATTATTACTGTTATATTTGAACTGAATTTC
TCCTCATAGTTTATTCATTTTATTTATTTATTTTTTGTTTATTCGCTATTTTGTATTTTAGTTTTTAATT
AGAAATTTTATTAGAATCGTTTTGAACTAGTTTTTATGCACTCTAACATTAATATTAAATCATAACTATT
ATTTTTATTATAATTTATTTGTGTTTATCTTTTTGTGTAGCTTTCATGTGTTTTTATTTTAGTTTTATTA
TGTTTGCATTGAATTTTTTGGACTAGTTTATATAACGATATACAGAAAAGCCATGACAACAAATGTTTTT
ATAATACCTATTAAGTATAAGCTAATCAGATTTCCACTATTCTGTTCAAAGTTAACATTATTAGCCATTC
TGATGGATCATTTGACATTTGTCATATGTCTTTATGAACACTGCTCTTTCAGATGCCACTTTTAAAGCTG
TTTTTTACAGTAAATGAACGTTTATTATTATGACATTATTTCCTAAGGCCTCTAGAGTACAGCAGGATGT
GGCGTGTGCATTACTGTGTAATTATGCTGACTGTAAATGTGCATTTATAGACTGTCAGCATGTCTGACTG
TGCGCTGTTGTGATTTGTCCTGCACAGACCAAGGCAAGTTTGTACAAAAAAGCAGGCTGCCACCATGGTG
AGCGAGCTGATTAAGGAGAACATGCACATGAAGCTGTACATGGAGGGCACCGTGAACAACCACCACTTCA
AGTGCACATCCGAGGGCGAAGGCAAGCCCTACGAGGGCACCCAGACCATGAGAATCAAGGCGGTCGAGGG
CGGCCCTCTCCCCTTCGCCTTCGACATCCTGGCTACCAGCTTCATGTACGGCAGCAAAACCTTCATCAAC
CACACCCAGGGCATCCCCGACTTCTTTAAGCAGTCCTTCCCCGAGGGCTTCACATGGGAGAGAGTCACCA
CATACGAAGACGGGGGCGTGCTGACCGCTACCCAGGACACCAGCCTCCAGGACGGCTGCCTCATCTACAA
CGTCAAGATCAGAGGGGTGAACTTCCCATCCAACGGCCCTGTGATGCAGAAGAAAACACTCGGCTGGGAG
GCCTCCACCGAGACCCTGTACCCCGCTGACGGCGGCCTGGAAGGCAGAGCCGACATGGCCCTGAAGCTCG
TGGGCGGGGGCCACCTGATCTGCAACTTGAAGACCACATACAGATCCAAGAAACCCGCTAAGAACCTCAA
GATGCCCGGCGTCTACTATGTGGACAGAAGACTGGAAAGAATCAAGGAGGCCGACAAAGAGACCTACGTC
GAGCAGCACGAGGTGGCTGTGGCCAGATACTGCGACCTCCCTAGCAAACTGGGGCACAGAGACCCAGCTT
TCTTGTACAAAGTGGTGGCGAAAACGTACGACTATCTGTTCAAACTGCTGCTCATCGGAGACAGCGGTGT
GGGCAAGACCTGTCTGCTGTTTCGATTCAGCGAGGACGCCTTCAACACCACTTTCATCTCCACCATAGGA
ATTGACTTCAAAATCAGAACAATTGAGCTGGATGGGAAAAAGATCAAGCTTCAAATCTGGGATACGGCGG
GACAGGAGAGGTTCAGAACCATCACCACTGCATATTACAGAGGAGCAATGGGAATTATGCTGGTGTATGA
TATCACAAATGAGAAATCATTTGACAACATCAAGAACTGGATCAGGAACATTGAGGAGCATGCATCGTCA
GATGTGGAGCGAATGATATTGGGTAACAGGTGTGACATGAACGACAAGAGACAAGTTTCAAAAGAAAGAG
GAGAGAAGCTAGCTATTGATTACGGAATCAAGTTCTTGGAAACCAGTGCAAAATCTAGCACAAATGTTGA
AGAGGCATTTGTCACTCTTGCTAGAGACATCATGACGAGATTAAACAGGAAAATGAATGAGAATAACCCT
TCAGGGGGAGGAGGAGGAGGAGCAGTAAAAATCACAGAGAGTCGATCCAAGAAGCCAAGCTTCTTCCGCT
GCATTCTGCTCTAACCCAGCCAACTTTATTATACATAGTTGATAATTCACTGGCCGTCGTTTTACGGTAC
CATCGATGATGATCCAGACATGATAAGATACATTGATGAGTTTGGACAAACCACAACTAGAATGCAGTGA
AAAAAATGCTTTATTTGTGAAATTTGTGATGCTATTGCTTTATTTGTAACCATTATAAGCTGCAATAAAC
AAGTTAACAACAACAATTGCATTCATTTTATGTTTCAGGTTCAGGGGGAGGTGTGGGAGGTTTTTTAAAG
CAAGTAAAACCTCTACAAATGTGGTATGGCTGATTATGATCCTCTAGATCAGATCTGCGAAGATACGGCC
ACGGGTGCTCTTGATCCTGTGGCTGATTTTGGACTGTGCTGCTCGCAGCTGCTGATGAATCACATACTTC
CTCCATTTTCTTCCACTGATTGACTGTTATAATTTCCCTAATTTCCAGGTCAAGGTGCTGTGCATTGTGG
TAATAGATGTGACATGACGTCACTTCCAAAGGACCAATGAACATGTCTGACCAATTTCATATAATGTGAA
AACGATTTTCATAGGCAGAATAAATAACATTTAAATTAAACTGGGCATCAGCGCAATTCAATTGGTTTGG
TAATAGCAAGGGAAAATAGAATGAAGTGATCTCCAAAAAATAAGTACTTTTTGACTGTAAATAAAATTGT
AAGGAGTAAAAAGTACTTTTTTTTCTAAAAAAATGTAATTAAGTAAAAGTAAAAGTATTGATTTTTAATT
GTACTCAAGTAAAGTAAAAATCCCCAAAAATAATACTTAAGTACAGTAATCAAGTAAAATTACTCAAGTA
CTTTACACCTCTGGTTCTTGACCCCCTACCTTCAGCAAGCCCAGCAGATCCACTAGTTCTAGAGCGGCCG
CCACCGCGGTGGAGCTCCAGCTTTTGTTCCCTTTAGTGAGGGTTAATTGCGCGCTTGGCGTAATCATGGT
CATAGCTGTTTCCTGTGTGAAATTGTTATCCGCTCACAATTCCACACAACATACGAGCCGGAAGCATAAA
GTGTAAAGCCTGGGGTGCCTAATGAGTGAGCTAACTCACATTAATTGCGTTGCGCTCACTGCCCGCTTTC
CAGTCGGGAAACCTGTCGTGCCAGCTGCATTAATGAATCGGCCAACGCGCGGGGAGAGGCGGTTTGCGTA
TTGGGCGCTCTTCCGCTTCCTCGCTCACTGACTCGCTGCGCTCGGTCGTTCGGCTGCGGCGAGCGGTATC
AGCTCACTCAAAGGCGGTAATACGGTTATCCACAGAATCAGGGGATAACGCAGGAAAGAACATGTGAGCA
AAAGGCCAGCAAAAGGCCAGGAACCGTAAAAAGGCCGCGTTGCTGGCGTTTTTCCATAGGCTCCGCCCCC
CTGACGAGCATCACAAAAATCGACGCTCAAGTCAGAGGTGGCGAAACCCGACAGGACTATAAAGATACCA
GGCGTTTCCCCCTGGAAGCTCCCTCGTGCGCTCTCCTGTTCCGACCCTGCCGCTTACCGGATACCTGTCC
GCCTTTCTCCCTTCGGGAAGCGTGGCGCTTTCTCATAGCTCACGCTGTAGGTATCTCAGTTCGGTGTAGG
TCGTTCGCTCCAAGCTGGGCTGTGTGCACGAACCCCCCGTTCAGCCCGACCGCTGCGCCTTATCCGGTAA
CTATCGTCTTGAGTCCAACCCGGTAAGACACGACTTATCGCCACTGGCAGCAGCCACTGGTAACAGGATT
AGCAGAGCGAGGTATGTAGGCGGTGCTACAGAGTTCTTGAAGTGGTGGCCTAACTACGGCTACACTAGAA
GGACAGTATTTGGTATCTGCGCTCTGCTGAAGCCAGTTACCTTCGGAAAAAGAGTTGGTAGCTCTTGATC
CGGCAAACAAACCACCGCTGGTAGCGGTGGTTTTTTTGTTTGCAAGCAGCAGATTACGCGCAGAAAAAAA
GGATCTCAAGAAGATCCTTTGATCTTTTCTACGGGGTCTGACGCTCAGTGGAACGAAAACTCACGTTAAG
GGATTTTGGTCATGAGATTATCAAAAAGGATCTTCACCTAGATCCTTTTAAATTAAAAATGAAGTTTTAA
ATCAATCTAAAGTATATATGAGTAAACTTGGTCTGACAGTTACCAATGCTTAATCAGTGAGGCACCTATC
TCAGCGATCTGTCTATTTCGTTCATCCATAGTTGCCTGACTCCCCGTCGTGTAGATAACTACGATACGGG
AGGGCTTACCATCTGGCCCCAGTGCTGCAATGATACCGCGAGACCCACGCTCACCGGCTCCAGATTTATC
AGCAATAAACCAGCCAGCCGGAAGGGCCGAGCGCAGAAGTGGTCCTGCAACTTTATCCGCCTCCATCCAG
TCTATTAATTGTTGCCGGGAAGCTAGAGTAAGTAGTTCGCCAGTTAATAGTTTGCGCAACGTTGTTGCCA
TTGCTACAGGCATCGTGGTGTCACGCTCGTCGTTTGGTATGGCTTCATTCAGCTCCGGTTCCCAACGATC
AAGGCGAGTTACATGATCCCCCATGTTGTGCAAAAAAGCGGTTAGCTCCTTCGGTCCTCCGATCGTTGTC
AGAAGTAAGTTGGCCGCAGTGTTATCACTCATGGTTATGGCAGCACTGCATAATTCTCTTACTGTCATGC
CATCCGTAAGATGCTTTTCTGTGACTGGTGAGTACTCAACCAAGTCATTCTGAGAATAGTGTATGCGGCG
ACCGAGTTGCTCTTGCCCGGCGTCAATACGGGATAATACCGCGCCACATAGCAGAACTTTAAAAGTGCTC
ATCATTGGAAAACGTTCTTCGGGGCGAAAACTCTCAAGGATCTTACCGCTGTTGAGATCCAGTTCGATGT
AACCCACTCGTGCACCCAACTGATCTTCAGCATCTTTTACTTTCACCAGCGTTTCTGGGTGAGCAAAAAC
AGGAAGGCAAAATGCCGCAAAAAAGGGAATAAGGGCGACACGGAAATGTTGAATACTCATACTCTTCCTT
TTTCAATATTATTGAAGCATTTATCAGGGTTATTGTCTCATGAGCGGATACATATTTGAATGTATTTAGA
AAAATAAACAAATAGGGGTTCCGCGCACATTTCCCCGAAAAGTG
Features (pLannotate 1.2.2; 21 found; start..end, strand, type, name):
      7..228     -  rep_origin     M13 ori (fragment) (sequence partly withheld): M13 bacteriophage origin of replication; arrow indicates direction of (+) strand synthesis
    228..515     +  CDS            tyr (fragment) (sequence partly withheld): TYRO_ORYLA - Also known as tyro. Experimental evidence at transcript level: Swiss-Prot protein existence level 2. This is a copper-containing oxidase that functions in the formation of pigments such as melanins and other polyphenolic compounds. From Oryzias latipes (Japanese rice fish) (Japanese killifish).
   1097..1117    +  protein_bind   attB4: mutant version of attB; core recombination site for the Gateway® BP reaction BP Clonase™
   2025..2041    -  promoter       copia promoter (fragment): strong promoter from the Drosophila transposable element copia (Sinclair et al., 1986)
   5093..5113    +  protein_bind   attB1: mutant version of attB; core recombination site for the Gateway® BP reaction BP Clonase™
   5123..5818    +  CDS            mKate2: mKate2 is a basic (constitutively fluorescent) red fluorescent protein published in 2009, derived from Entacmaea quadricolor. It is reported to be a rapidly-maturing monomer with moderate acid sensitivity.
   5820..5844    -  protein_bind   attB2: mutant version of attB; recombination site for the Gateway® BP reaction BP Clonase™
   5846..6469    +  CDS            Rab8b: RAB8B_MOUSE - Experimental evidence at protein level: Swiss-Prot protein existence level 1. The small GTPases Rab are key regulators of intracellular membrane trafficking, from the formation of transport vesicles to their fusion with membranes. Rabs cycle between an inactive GDP-bound form and an active GTP-bound form that is able to recruit to membranes different sets of downstream effectors directly responsible for vesicle formation, movement, tethering and fusion. That Rab may be involved in polarized vesicular trafficking and neurotransmitter release. May participate in cell junction dynam
   6479..6499    -  protein_bind   attB3: mutant version of attB; core recombination site for the Gateway® BP reaction BP Clonase™
   6503..6523    +  CDS            lacZα (fragment): LacZα fragment of β-galactosidase; lacZ fragment
   6539..6673    -  polyA_signal   SV40 poly(A) signal: SV40 polyadenylation signal
   6696..6779    -  CDS            large T antigen (fragment): large T antigen from SV40 (simian virus 40)
   7345..7385    -  misc_feature   MCS (fragment): pBluescript multiple cloning site
   7398..7416    -  promoter       T3 promoter: promoter for bacteriophage T3 RNA polymerase
   7461..7477    -  protein_bind   lac operator: The lac repressor binds to the lac operator to inhibit transcription in E. coli. This inhibition can be relieved by adding lactose or isopropyl-β-D-thiogalactopyranoside (IPTG). lac repressor encoded by lacI
   7485..7515    -  promoter       lac promoter: promoter for the E. coli lac operon
   7530..7551    -  protein_bind   CAP binding site: CAP binding activates transcription in the presence of cAMP. E. coli catabolite activator protein
   7564..7656    -  CDS            lacI (fragment): lac repressor; lacI; The lac repressor binds to the lac operator to inhibit transcription in E. coli. This inhibition can be relieved by adding lactose or isopropyl-β-D-thiogalactopyranoside (IPTG).
   7839..8427    -  rep_origin     ori: high-copy-number ColE1/pMB1/pBR322/pUC origin of replication
   8598..9458    -  CDS            AmpR: β-lactamase; bla; confers resistance to ampicillin, carbenicillin, and related antibiotics
   9459..9563    -  promoter       AmpR promoter: bla
