>Addgene plasmid #109658 | actc1b-mKate2-rab8b | addgene full sequence | sequence record 221982 | Addgene NGS Result
GCAAGTTTGTACAAAAAAGCAGGCTGCCACCATGGTGAGCGAGCTGATTAAGGAGAACATGCACATGAAG
CTGTACATGGAGGGCACCGTGAACAACCACCACTTCAAGTGCACATCCGAGGGCGAAGGCAAGCCCTACG
AGGGCACCCAGACCATGAGAATCAAGGCGGTCGAGGGCGGCCCTCTCCCCTTCGCCTTCGACATCCTGGC
TACCAGCTTCATGTACGGCAGCAAAACCTTCATCAACCACACCCAGGGCATCCCCGACTTCTTTAAGCAG
TCCTTCCCCGAGGGCTTCACATGGGAGAGAGTCACCACATACGAAGACGGGGGCGTGCTGACCGCTACCC
AGGACACCAGCCTCCAGGACGGCTGCCTCATCTACAACGTCAAGATCAGAGGGGTGAACTTCCCATCCAA
CGGCCCTGTGATGCAGAAGAAAACACTCGGCTGGGAGGCCTCCACCGAGACCCTGTACCCCGCTGACGGC
GGCCTGGAAGGCAGAGCCGACATGGCCCTGAAGCTCGTGGGCGGGGGCCACCTGATCTGCAACTTGAAGA
CCACATACAGATCCAAGAAACCCGCTAAGAACCTCAAGATGCCCGGCGTCTACTATGTGGACAGAAGACT
GGAAAGAATCAAGGAGGCCGACAAAGAGACCTACGTCGAGCAGCACGAGGTGGCTGTGGCCAGATACTGC
GACCTCCCTAGCAAACTGGGGCACAGAGACCCAGCTTTCTTGTACAAAGTGGTGGCGAAAACGTACGACT
ATCTGTTCAAACTGCTGCTCATCGGAGACAGCGGTGTGGGCAAGACCTGTCTGCTGTTTCGATTCAGCGA
GGACGCCTTCAACACCACTTTCATCTCCACCATAGGAATTGACTTCAAAATCAGAACAATTGAGCTGGAT
GGGAAAAAGATCAAGCTTCAAATCTGGGATACGGCGGGACAGGAGAGGTTCAGAACCATCACCACTGCAT
ATTACAGAGGAGCAATGGGAATTATGCTGGTGTATGATATCACAAATGAGAAATCATTTGACAACATCAA
GAACTGGATCAGGAACATTGAGGAGCATGCATCGTCAGATGTGGAGCGAATGATATTGGGTAACAGGTGT
GACATGAACGACAAGAGACAAGTTTCAAAAGAAAGAGGAGAGAAGCTAGCTATTGATTACGGAATCAAGT
TCTTGGAAACCAGTGCAAAATCTAGCACAAATGTTGAAGAGGCATTTGTCACTCTTGCTAGAGACATCAT
GACGAGATTAAACAGGAAAATGAATGAGAATAACCCTTCAGGGGGAGGAGGAGGAGGAGCAGTAAAAATC
ACAGAGAGTCGATCCAAGAAGCCAAGCTTCTTCCGCTGCATTCTGCTCTAACCCAGCCAACTTTATTATA
CATAGTTGATAATTCACTGGCCGTCGTTTTACGGTACCATCGATGATGATCCAGACATGATAAGATACAT
TGATGAGTTTGGACAAACCACAACTAGAATGCAGTGAAAAAAATGCTTTATTTGTGAAATTTGTGATGCT
ATTGCTTTATTTGTAACCATTATAAGCTGCAATAAACAAGTTAACAACAACAATTGCATTCATTTTATGT
TTCAGGTTCAGGGGGAGGTGTGGGAGGTTTTTTAAAGCAAGTAAAACCTCTACAAATGTGGTATGGCTGA
TTATGATCCTCTAGATCAGATCTGCGAAGATACGGCCACGGGTGCTCTTGATCCTGTGGCTGATTTTGGA
CTGTGCTGCTCGCAGCTGCTGATGAATCACATACTTCCTCCATTTTCTTCCACTGATTGACTGTTATAAT
TTCCCTAATTTCCAGGTCAAGGTGCTGTGCATTGTGGTAATAGATGTGACATGACGTCACTTCCAAAGGA
CCAATGAACATGTCTGACCAATTTCATATAATGTGAAAACGATTTTCATAGGCAGAATAAATAACATTTA
AATTAAACTGGGCATCAGCGCAATTCAATTGGTTTGGTAATAGCAAGGGAAAATAGAATGAAGTGATCTC
CAAAAAATAAGTACTTTTTGACTGTAAATAAAATTGTAAGGAGTAAAAAGTACTTTTTTTTCTAAAAAAA
TGTAATTAAGTAAAAGTAAAAGTATTGATTTTTAATTGTACTCAAGTAAAGTAAAAATCCCCAAAAATAA
TACTTAAGTACAGTAATCAAGTAAAATTACTCAAGTACTTTACACCTCTGGTTCTTGACCCCCTACCTTC
AGCAAGCCCAGCAGATCCACTAGTTCTAGAGCGGCCGCCACCGCGGTGGAGCTCCAGCTTTTGTTCCCTT
TAGTGAGGGTTAATTGCGCGCTTGGCGTAATCATGGTCATAGCTGTTTCCTGTGTGAAATTGTTATCCGC
TCACAATTCCACACAACATACGAGCCGGAAGCATAAAGTGTAAAGCCTGGGGTGCCTAATGAGTGAGCTA
ACTCACATTAATTGCGTTGCGCTCACTGCCCGCTTTCCAGTCGGGAAACCTGTCGTGCCAGCTGCATTAA
TGAATCGGCCAACGCGCGGGGAGAGGCGGTTTGCGTATTGGGCGCTCTTCCGCTTCCTCGCTCACTGACT
CGCTGCGCTCGGTCGTTCGGCTGCGGCGAGCGGTATCAGCTCACTCAAAGGCGGTAATACGGTTATCCAC
AGAATCAGGGGATAACGCAGGAAAGAACATGTGAGCAAAAGGCCAGCAAAAGGCCAGGAACCGTAAAAAG
GCCGCGTTGCTGGCGTTTTTCCATAGGCTCCGCCCCCCTGACGAGCATCACAAAAATCGACGCTCAAGTC
AGAGGTGGCGAAACCCGACAGGACTATAAAGATACCAGGCGTTTCCCCCTGGAAGCTCCCTCGTGCGCTC
TCCTGTTCCGACCCTGCCGCTTACCGGATACCTGTCCGCCTTTCTCCCTTCGGGAAGCGTGGCGCTTTCT
CATAGCTCACGCTGTAGGTATCTCAGTTCGGTGTAGGTCGTTCGCTCCAAGCTGGGCTGTGTGCACGAAC
CCCCCGTTCAGCCCGACCGCTGCGCCTTATCCGGTAACTATCGTCTTGAGTCCAACCCGGTAAGACACGA
CTTATCGCCACTGGCAGCAGCCACTGGTAACAGGATTAGCAGAGCGAGGTATGTAGGCGGTGCTACAGAG
TTCTTGAAGTGGTGGCCTAACTACGGCTACACTAGAAGAACAGTATTTGGTATCTGCGCTCTGCTGAAGC
CAGTTACCTTCGGAAAAAGAGTTGGTAGCTCTTGATCCGGCAAACAAACCACCGCTGGTAGCGGTGGTTT
TTTTGTTTGCAAGCAGCAGATTACGCGCAGAAAAAAAGGATCTCAAGAAGATCCTTTGATCTTTTCTACG
GGGTCTGACGCTCAGTGGAACGAAAACTCACGTTAAGGCATTTTGGTCATGAGATTATCAAAAAGGATCT
TCACCTAGATCCTTTTAAATTAAAAATGAAGTTTTAAATCAATCTAAAGTATATATGAGTAAACTTGGTC
TGACAGTTACCAATGCTTAATCAGTGAGGCACCTATCTCAGCGATCTGTCTATTTCGTTCATCCATAGTT
GCCTGACTCCCCGTCGTGTAGATAACTACGATACGGGAGGGCTTACCATCTGGCCCCAGTGCTGCAATGA
TACCGCGAGACCCACGCTCACCGGCTCCAGATTTATCAGCAATAAACCAGCCAGCCGGAAGGGCCGAGCG
CAGAAGTGGTCCTGCAACTTTATCCGCCTCCATCCAGTCTATTAATTGTTGCCGGGAAGCTAGAGTAAGT
AGTTCGCCAGTTAATAGTTTGCGCAACGTTGTTGCCATTGCTACAGGCATCGTGGTGTCACGCTCGTCGT
TTGGTATGGCTTCATTCAGCTCCGGTTCCCAACGATCAAGGCGAGTTACATGATCCCCCATGTTGTGCAA
AAAAGCGGTTAGCTCCTTCGGTCCTCCGATCGTTGTCAGAAGTAAGTTGGCCGCAGTGTTATCACTCATG
GTTATGGCAGCACTGCATAATTCTCTTACTGTCATGCCATCCGTAAGATGCTTTTCTGTGACTGGTGAGT
ACTCAACCAAGTCATTCTGAGAATAGTGTATGCGGCGACCGAGTTGCTCTTGCCCGGCGTCAATACGGGA
TAATACCGCGCCACATAGCAGAACTTTAAAAGTGCTCATCATTGGAAAACGTTCTTCGGGGCGAAAACTC
TCAAGGATCTTACCGCTGTTGAGATCCAGTTCGATGTAACCCACTCGTGCACCCAACTGATCTTCAGCAT
CTTTTACTTTCACCAGCGTTTCTGGGTGAGCAAAAACAGGAAGGCAAAATGCCGCAAAAAAGGGAATAAG
GGCGACACGGAAATGTTGAATACTCATACTCTTCCTTTTTCAATATTATTGAAGCATTTATCAGGGTTAT
TGTCTCATGAGCGGATACATATTTGAATGTATTTAGAAAAATAAACAAATAGGGGTTCCGCGCACATTTC
CCCGAAAAGTGCCACCTAAATTGTAAGCGTTAATATTTTGTTAAAATTCGCGTTAAATTTTTGTTAAATC
AGCTCATTTTTTAACCAATAGGCCGAAATCGGCAAAATCCCTTATAAATCAAAAGAATAGACCGAGATAG
GGT
[37 nt withheld, positions 4624-4660]
AAAGAACGTGGACTCCAACGTCAAAGG
[32 nt withheld, positions 4688-4719]
GCTGGCTAAGAACTCATCAGCCTCCCCGGTCCATCTACCCACGTACCAATGCACCAATTGGCCACAATGA
CGGCTACTACATGGTGCCATTCCTTCCTCTTTATAGGAATGGAGACTACCTCCTGTCCAACAATGCTCTT
GGATACGAGTACGCCTACCTGTTGGACCCAGGTCATTGCACAACACCAGAAATGCCCTCTGATCTGCAAA
AGACGTGAATATCTGTTCAGACACCCATATCCACTCTGTTCCACACAGGTCAGAGGTTTGTCCAGGAGTT
CTTGACAGAGGTGTAAAAAGTACTCAAAAATTTTACTCAAGTGAAAGTACAAGTACTTAGGGAAAATTTT
ACTCAATTAAAAGTAAAAGTATCTGGCTAGAATCTTACTTGAGTAAAAGTAAAAAAGTACTCCATTAAAA
TTGTACTTGAGTATTAAGGAAGTAAAAGTAAAAGCAAGAAAGAAAACTAGAGATTCTTGTTTAAGCTTTT
AATCTCAAAAAACATTAAATGAAATGCATACAAGGTTTTATCCTGCTTTAGAACTGTTTGTATTTAATTA
TCAAACTATAAGACAGACAATCTAATGCCAGTACACGCTACTCAAAGTTGTAAAACCTCAGATTTAACTT
CAGTAGAAGCTGATTCTCAAAATTGTTAGTGTCAAGCCTAGCTCTTTTGGGGCTGAAAAGCAATCCTGCA
GTGCTGAAAAGCCTCTCACAGGCAGCCGATGCGGGAAGAGGTGTATTAGTCTTGATAGAGAGGCTGCAAA
TAGCAGGAAACGTGAGCAGAGACTCCCTGGTGTCTGAAACACAGGCCAGATGGGCCCTCGAGCAGGAAAC
AGCTATGACCATGATTACGCCAAGCTATCAACTTTGTATAGAAAAGTTGGCACGCGCAGATTCCGTGTGG
GCCTGGTAATATCTTACCATTTTAAGCTATTTTAAGATTAGGGAAAAAAATTAAATAAAACTACTTTAAA
ATTACTTTCCTTAAAAAGCAACATATTTATTTAGTTTTTGTTTAACTGGCTCAAGATTGTAATATTTTAC
TTTTACATGTTTTTTTAAGTACCTAAATGTGTTCAAAAGTAAAGTATGTTATTGTTTTTTTTTTTTAATG
TTAGCTAAGCTTTAAATTGTAATATATTACTTTTAAAAGTGACTTTTTAAAAATGTAAATAAAAAAGTAA
CTATAAATGTGTAATGCATGTTATTTCTGTGGGTTTTTAATTTTCATCTCAACTGGGCTTACAATTTTAA
CATAATAAAAATCAAATCAAATCAAATCAGGCCCTTATTTGTCACATACACTCTTGTATACTGAAATAAA
CTAAATGTTGAGAAAAATTTAAATACACCAAAATAACGCATACCTTTTTTGTAATTACCTAAGTAAAACA
TTTAGTTCCTTTTTTAAGTGACTCAAGATTGTAATCTATTAATTGTAAAAGATAAAACTAGTGATCAATC
TGACGTGCTTCTATGCAGCCTGTGAGATTAATTGTGATGTTTAATTATTAAACAATTTAAATGGATCAAA
CATTTCACATGTGCTTATTGTGTCCAACAAAACCAGCAGAAGCACTTAAAAATATTGCATGACAACATGA
GTTTTTAATGTAAATTATATATACTTCCTAAACGAAGTTAATCATATTTCTAAAATAATAATGTCATTGA
AATATTTAAATAAATGATAAGCTTTAGTTGATTCAACATAAAATTGAAAGCAATAAGGACTTTTTTTTTT
TACAGCGGTGAAGCAAAAGCATGTAATAATCATATAATATAATAAATAAATAAATAAATAATGGCTCTTG
GTGCAAATATGAACACTTTAAATAAATATAGAATAAATATGATCAATAAGTCATAACGATGTGTTTTATG
TTGATTATAATTTAAACATGTTTCTAACGCAAGTTTTAAAAACTGTTTTAAAGTATTATTTTAAGTTATA
AGATCAATTTGACTCAACATTTTGTAGTGAAAATATGTTGTGTAAAATTAATATAATATACACTATAAAA
ATGCAGGGTTCCACACAATACATTAATGTTGTCCCAACACAAATCGATTAAGTTAACAAATATATGTGGA
TTGAACATAAAAAATTAAGTTGTCCCAATGAAATCTCAAGAATTGTGTTGTTTCAGCTCATTTTAAATAA
GTAGTTTTAACAAGTAAAAAATAACATATTTTTGAGTGTGTATATATATATATTACAAAATATAATAATA
TAAAATGTAAAAGATATAAACCATGCTACATATATTTAAGAGCTATTTTGCACATTACTTTTTTGCAAGC
CATTTTAGTGTTTTTTTTACAAATATATATTAGCTAAATATACAATATCTTAAATATACAATTAATCAGA
CATGCAATTAATGCATTTAACCTACATAAAAATACATGATCAACATATGTTTTATGCTGATTACAACTAA
ATCAAACGTAATGAAATTAATTTATAAAAGCGATTTAAATATGTCAATATTTTAAGTTAAAATCACTTGA
AACCTACTATAAATGAACTTAAATTAAAAAAATCTCCTTTAATTCCAATGCAACAGTGTTGTTTTTTCAG
CTGAGGACCCCCGGTGCAGATGGTTGGCCCCCGGCCCGCTATTCTAAGGAAGCCTTTCTTAATTTTAGGG
CGGCGCTGCATGCGCTCAGATCAGATTCACGGGTGGAGAGGGTTATTTTCTCTTTTTTATTTTTTCTTGC
CTGCTCATATTTGGGCCTGTGTGAACCCCAGGCTCCGCCTCGGCCCCCAGGAGCCGCTCTTATTTAAAGG
GGATCCTCGCCTTCAGTCTTCGTCCCAGTGGAAGCATCAGTCTTGTGATAACAACTTGGTGAGTCCTACA
GACCAGCGCTCGACTCTAGGCTTTAAATGCATTGATTTCTCTGGATTAGCTACCGGGAGAGTTTTAACTT
TGCTTATTAGTCTTGTGCTCGAACTGCTAGGTTTAAAGAGTGTTTTCTCTAATGCATGCATGAAGCGACA
GCTGAAAACCAGAAATAGAGCGTTTGTCCTCCTGTTAAACTCTAGCCTTTCTTTGGCATTTGTCAGTCCG
AGTCTTCAGCTGCCGGCAGGAGATTGGGTTTCAGTAACACTTGCTGAGCACAAACTACACGTGCTTTCTT
CAGATTTAATTCATTATTAATCATTCTAGATTTAAATGATGTTCTTACTCATTGCTGATTATTTTAGCCT
TGCGGAGCAGATTAAATGAGCACGTGTTTCATTAAGATTGATTTAAATATAATTAATATTTCACCACTGT
AGTTTTAAAATTGCCTTCTAAGTCATGGTTGATTTTTAATAGGTATCGGCTCTAATTAGATTACTATTTT
GGTTTTTAAATGTTATTTCTATTTCATTTGTAGGCTCGTTTTTAATGTGATTTTATTAGATTCTAGTTTT
AAAATCATCTCTTAGCCTTAATGAGCAGACTGAATGAACATGTTTCATTAAGATTAACTTCATTATAATG
AATTATTTAATCATTCTAGTGGGTTATAAATCAGCTCTATTTAAATTAATTGTCGTGTTTATTTCTATTT
AATTTTTGATTATTTTTTCAGGGTCGTTTTTATGTGATTTTTTCCCGTTTCTAATTTTAAACTAATTGTT
TGATTTTTATATGATTCGACTCTTTTTAAATGAATTGTTTTGCTTTTTTTATTGAGCATATATATATTAT
ACAATTTCAATCAACAATTGTTGTGCTTTTTAAATGTTGTTTCTATTTCATTTCTAGGGTCGATTTTATT
CGATTCTAGTTTTAAAATCGTGATTTTTAACTTCTAACCTTACTGAGCAGACTGAATGAACATGTTTCAT
CAAGATTAACTTCATTATAGTTAATTATTGAATCGTGCTAGTGGTTTATAAATCAGCTCTATTTAAATTA
ATCATCATCATTATTTCTATTTAATTTTTATTATTTCTTTAGGATTATTTTTATGTGATTTTTTTCACGT
TCTAGTTTTAAACTCAATGCTCATTACTGCTCACCCTTGCTGAGCAGTCTTTCGTTAAGATTAAATTAAT
TAATAACCATTCTAGTTTTAAAACAGTGTCTTAAGGCATAGCTGATATTTTACAAGTTTACTATTTAATA
TATCTCCTTTCTTTTTTTAGGGTCGATTTCATCTGATTTGATTAATTTTTATTATCTTCACTAAGCTTTT
TGTTCTAGGTTTTATTCTCAGTATTATTACTGTTATATTTGAACTGAATTTCTCCTCATAGTTTATTCAT
TTTATTTATTTATTTTTTGTTTATTCGCTATTTTGTATTTTAGTTTTTAATTAGAAATTTTATTAGAATC
GTTTTGAACTAGTTTTTATGCACTCTAACATTAATATTAAATCATAACTATTATTTTTATTATAATTTAT
TTGTGTTTATCTTTTTGTGTAGCTTTCATGTGTTTTTATTTTAGTTTTATTATGTTTGCATTGAATTTTT
TGGACTAGTTTATATAACGATATACAGAAAAGCCATGACAACAAATGTTTTTATAATACCTATTAAGTAT
AAGCTAATCAGATTTCCACTATTCTGTTCAAAGTTAACATTATTAGCCATTCTGATGGATCATTTGACAT
TTGTCATATGTCTTTATGAACACTGCTCTTTCAGATGCCACTTTTAAAGCTGTTTTTTACAGTAAATGAA
CGTTTATTATTATGACATTATTTCCTAAGGCCTCTAGAGTACAGCAGGATGTGGCGTGTGCATTACCGTG
TAATTATGCTGACTGTAAATGTGCATTTATAGACTGTCAGCATGTCTGACTGTGCGCTGTTGTGATTGGT
CCTGCACAGACCAAG
Features (pLannotate 1.2.2; 21 found; start..end, strand, type, name):
      2..22      +  protein_bind   attB1: mutant version of attB; core recombination site for the Gateway® BP reaction BP Clonase™
     32..727     +  CDS            mKate2: mKate2 is a basic (constitutively fluorescent) red fluorescent protein published in 2009, derived from Entacmaea quadricolor. It is reported to be a rapidly-maturing monomer with moderate acid sensitivity.
    729..753     -  protein_bind   attB2: mutant version of attB; recombination site for the Gateway® BP reaction BP Clonase™
    755..1378    +  CDS            Rab8b: RAB8B_MOUSE - Experimental evidence at protein level: Swiss-Prot protein existence level 1. The small GTPases Rab are key regulators of intracellular membrane trafficking, from the formation of transport vesicles to their fusion with membranes. Rabs cycle between an inactive GDP-bound form and an active GTP-bound form that is able to recruit to membranes different sets of downstream effectors directly responsible for vesicle formation, movement, tethering and fusion. That Rab may be involved in polarized vesicular trafficking and neurotransmitter release. May participate in cell junction dynam
   1388..1408    -  protein_bind   attB3: mutant version of attB; core recombination site for the Gateway® BP reaction BP Clonase™
   1412..1432    +  CDS            lacZα (fragment): LacZα fragment of β-galactosidase; lacZ fragment
   1448..1582    -  polyA_signal   SV40 poly(A) signal: SV40 polyadenylation signal
   1605..1688    -  CDS            large T antigen (fragment): large T antigen from SV40 (simian virus 40)
   2254..2294    -  misc_feature   MCS (fragment): pBluescript multiple cloning site
   2307..2325    -  promoter       T3 promoter: promoter for bacteriophage T3 RNA polymerase
   2370..2386    -  protein_bind   lac operator: The lac repressor binds to the lac operator to inhibit transcription in E. coli. This inhibition can be relieved by adding lactose or isopropyl-β-D-thiogalactopyranoside (IPTG). lac repressor encoded by lacI
   2394..2424    -  promoter       lac promoter: promoter for the E. coli lac operon
   2439..2460    -  protein_bind   CAP binding site: CAP binding activates transcription in the presence of cAMP. E. coli catabolite activator protein
   2473..2565    -  CDS            lacI (fragment): lac repressor; lacI; The lac repressor binds to the lac operator to inhibit transcription in E. coli. This inhibition can be relieved by adding lactose or isopropyl-β-D-thiogalactopyranoside (IPTG).
   2748..3336    -  rep_origin     ori: high-copy-number ColE1/pMB1/pBR322/pUC origin of replication
   3507..4367    -  CDS            AmpR: β-lactamase; bla; confers resistance to ampicillin, carbenicillin, and related antibiotics
   4368..4472    -  promoter       AmpR promoter: bla
   4498..4719    -  rep_origin     M13 ori (fragment) (sequence partly withheld): M13 bacteriophage origin of replication; arrow indicates direction of (+) strand synthesis
   4719..5006    +  CDS            tyr (fragment) (sequence partly withheld): TYRO_ORYLA - Also known as tyro. Experimental evidence at transcript level: Swiss-Prot protein existence level 2. This is a copper-containing oxidase that functions in the formation of pigments such as melanins and other polyphenolic compounds. From Oryzias latipes (Japanese rice fish) (Japanese killifish).
   5588..5608    +  protein_bind   attB4: mutant version of attB; core recombination site for the Gateway® BP reaction BP Clonase™
   6509..6525    -  promoter       copia promoter (fragment): strong promoter from the Drosophila transposable element copia (Sinclair et al., 1986)
