[The description below was written by a language model from this plasmid's Addgene catalogue record and pLannotate feature annotations shown in this document.]
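Description:
actc1b-mKate2-rab8b is a zebrafish expression plasmid built by Gateway cloning into the destination vector pDEST-actc1b-mKate2-ccdb, in which the ccdB counter-selection cassette has been replaced by the zebrafish rab8b coding sequence. It is maintained in E. coli as a high-copy plasmid through a ColE1/pUC-type origin and selected with ampicillin via the β-lactamase gene. Remnants of a pBluescript-style backbone are also annotated, including an M13 origin fragment, lac promoter/operator elements, a T3 promoter and part of a multiple cloning site.

The payload is a multisite Gateway assembly. An attB4 site and an attB1 site flank a roughly 4 kb region that carries no promoter annotation but, from the construct name and stated purpose, corresponds to the muscle-specific actc1b regulatory sequence. The short "copia promoter" hit inside it is probably a spurious match. Downstream, the mKate2 red fluorescent protein lies between attB1 and attB2, followed by the Rab8b open reading frame between attB2 and attB3, so that mKate2 is fused to the N terminus of the small GTPase across the attB2 linker. An SV40 polyadenylation signal follows the attB3 site. The annotation tool matched the insert to mouse Rab8b, but the record gives the species as D. rerio. A fragment annotated as medaka tyrosinase lies just upstream of attB4; the record does not explain it.

The NGS-derived and depositor sequences differ slightly in length and start point but show the same features in the same order. The plasmid is intended to express red-labelled Rab8b specifically in zebrafish muscle, and the associated work was an in vivo cell biological screen addressing T-tubule formation.
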