Addgene plasmid #109658: actc1b-mKate2-rab8b
Purpose: Muscle specific zebrafish expression of mKate2 fused to rab8b
Depositing lab: Rob Parton. Depositing organization: University of Queensland, Institute for Molecular Bioscience. Publication: In vivo cell biological screening identifies an endocytic capture mechanism for T-tubule formation. Hall TE, Martel N, Ariotti N, Xiong Z, Lo HP, Ferguson C, Rae J, Lim YW, Parton RG. Nat Commun. 2020 Jul 24;11(1):3711. doi: 10.1038/s41467-020-17486-w. PubMed 32709891.
Backbone
  Vector backbone: pDEST-actc1b-mKate2-ccdb
  Vector type: Zebrafish plasmids
Growth in bacteria
  Bacterial resistance: Ampicillin, 100 μg/mL
  Growth temperature: 37°C
  Growth strain: DH5alpha
  Copy number: High Copy
Gene/Insert
  Gene/Insert name: rab8b
  Species: D. rerio (zebrafish)
  Entrez Gene: rab8b (a.k.a. rab8, rab8bb, zgc:165529)
  Tag / fusion protein: mKate2 (N terminal on insert)
  Cloning method: Gateway Cloning
Terms and licenses: Academic/Nonprofit Terms; Industry Terms: Not Available to Industry
How to cite: actc1b-mKate2-rab8b was a gift from Rob Parton (Addgene plasmid # 109658 ; http://n2t.net/addgene:109658 ; RRID:Addgene_109658)
